Addgene plasmid #81394: pDONR223_SERPINB4_p.T347N
Purpose: Gateway Donor vector containing SERPINB4 , part of the Target Accelerator Plasmid Collection.
Depositing lab: Jesse Boehm & William Hahn & David Root. Depositing organization: Broad Institute. Publication: Systematic Functional Interrogation of Rare Cancer Variants Identifies Oncogenic Alleles. Kim E, Ilic N, Shrestha Y, Zou L, Kamburov A, Zhu C, Yang X, Lubonja R, Tran N, Nguyen C, Lawrence MS, Piccioni F, Bagul M, Doench JG, Chouinard CR, Wu X, Hogstrom L, Natoli T, Tamayo P, Horn H, Corsello SM, Lage K, Root DE, Subramanian A, Golub TR, Getz G, Boehm JS, Hahn WC. Cancer Discov. 2016 Jul;6(7):714-26. doi: 10.1158/2159-8290.CD-16-0160. Epub 2016 May 4. PubMed 27147599.
Backbone
  Vector backbone: pDONR223
  Backbone manufacturer: Invitrogen
  Backbone size w/o insert (bp): 2790
  Vector type: Gateway Entry vector
Growth in bacteria
  Bacterial resistance: Spectinomycin, 50 μg/mL
  Growth temperature: 37°C
  Growth strain: DH5alpha
  Copy number: High Copy
Gene/Insert
  Gene/Insert name: SERPINB4
  Species: H. sapiens (human)
  Mutation: T347N
  GenBank ID: NM_002974.3
  Entrez Gene: SERPINB4 (a.k.a. LEUPIN, PI11, SCCA-2, SCCA1, SCCA2)
  Promoter: None
  Cloning method: Gateway Cloning
  Sequencing primers: 5′ M13pUC-fwd; 3′ M13-Rev
Terms and licenses: Academic/Nonprofit Terms; Industry Terms: Not Available to Industry
Depositor comments: Closed state: stop codon immediately follows insert
How to cite: pDONR223_SERPINB4_p.T347N was a gift from Jesse Boehm & William Hahn & David Root (Addgene plasmid # 81394 ; http://n2t.net/addgene:81394 ; RRID:Addgene_81394)
