[The description below was written by a language model from this plasmid's Addgene catalogue record and pLannotate feature annotations shown in this document.]
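Description:
pDONR223_SERPINB4_p.T347N is a Gateway entry clone built on the Invitrogen pDONR223 backbone. It carries the human SERPINB4 open reading frame (also known as SCCA2, PI11 or LEUPIN) with a T347N missense substitution relative to the reference transcript. It is a purely bacterial shuttle plasmid, maintained at high copy in E. coli through a ColE1/pUC-type origin. Selection is with spectinomycin, conferred by the aadA (SmR) aminoglycoside adenylyltransferase gene. That gene appears to be driven by the fragment of a class 1 integron Pc promoter annotated just upstream. Short annotated fragments of GmR, lacZα and lacI are backbone remnants rather than functional genes, and rrnB T1 and T2 terminators help insulate the cloning region from read-through transcription.

The sequenced record is 3,963 nt, and the SERPINB4 coding sequence spans about 1.17 kb of it. The insert is flanked by attL-type recombination sites, which the automated annotation labels as attL3 and a partial attL2. These sites allow the ORF to be transferred by an LR Clonase reaction into any compatible destination vector. No promoter is provided for the insert, so expression depends entirely on the destination vector. A T7 promoter lies outside the attL2 site, oriented toward the insert on the opposite strand. The clone is in the "closed" configuration, meaning a stop codon immediately follows the ORF, so it yields native C-terminal protein and is not suited to C-terminal fusion tags.

The plasmid belongs to the Target Accelerator Plasmid Collection, a set of wild-type and variant ORFs assembled for systematic functional testing of rare cancer-associated alleles.
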