Features (pLannotate 1.2.2; 12 found; start..end, strand, type, name):
     38..74      -  CDS            lacZα (fragment): LacZα fragment of β-galactosidase; lacZ fragment
     91..186     +  protein_bind   attL3: mutant version of attL; recombination site for the Gateway® LR reaction LR Clonase™
    189..1358    +  CDS            SERPINB4: SPB4_HUMAN - Also known as PI11, SCCA2. Experimental evidence at protein level: Swiss-Prot protein existence level 1. May act as a protease inhibitor to modulate the host immune response against tumor cells. From Homo sapiens (Human).
   1369..1462    -  protein_bind   attL2 (fragment): mutant version of attL; recombination site for the Gateway® LR reaction LR Clonase™
   1480..1498    -  promoter       T7 promoter: promoter for bacteriophage T7 RNA polymerase
   1688..1711    +  promoter       Pc promoter (fragment): intI1 (promoter lies within the coding sequence); class 1 integron promoter
   1887..1943    +  CDS            GmR (fragment): gentamycin acetyltransferase; aacC1; confers resistance to gentamycin
   1950..2741    +  CDS            SmR: aminoglycoside adenylyltransferase (Murphy, 1985); aadA; confers resistance to spectinomycin and streptomycin
   2834..3422    +  rep_origin     ori: high-copy-number ColE1/pMB1/pBR322/pUC origin of replication
   3605..3697    +  CDS            lacI (fragment): lac repressor; lacI; The lac repressor binds to the lac operator to inhibit transcription in E. coli. This inhibition can be relieved by adding lactose or isopropyl-β-D-thiogalactopyranoside (IPTG).
   3752..3779    -  terminator     rrnB T2 terminator: transcription terminator T2 from the E. coli rrnB gene
   3911..3954    +  terminator     rrnB T1 terminator: Escherichia coli rrnB; transcription terminator T1 from the E. coli rrnB gene
>Addgene plasmid #81394 | pDONR223_SERPINB4_p.T347N | addgene full sequence | sequence record 167674 | Addgene NGS Result
GGCAGTTCCCTACTCTCGCGTTAACGCTAGCATGGATGTTTTCCCAGTCACGACGTTGTAAAACGACGGC
CAGTCTTAAGCTCGGGCCCCAAATAATGATTTTATTTTGACTGATAGTGACCTGTTCGTTGCAACAAATT
GATGAGCAATGCTTTTTTATAATGCCAACTTTGTACAAAAAAGTTGGCATGAATTCACTCAGTGAAGCCA
ACACCAAGTTCATGTTCGATCTGTTCCAACAGTTCAGAAAATCAAAAGAGAACAACATCTTCTATTCCCC
TATCAGCATCACATCAGCATTAGGGATGGTCCTCTTAGGAGCCAAAGACAACACTGCACAACAAATTAGC
AAGGTTCTTCACTTTGATCAAGTCACAGAGAACACCACAGAAAAAGCTGCAACATATCATGTTGATAGGT
CAGGAAATGTTCATCACCAGTTTCAAAAGCTTCTGACTGAATTCAACAAATCCACTGATGCATATGAGCT
GAAGATCGCCAACAAGCTCTTCGGAGAAAAGACGTATCAATTTTTACAGGAATATTTAGATGCCATCAAG
AAATTTTACCAGACCAGTGTGGAATCTACTGATTTTGCAAATGCTCCAGAAGAAAGTCGAAAGAAGATTA
ACTCCTGGGTGGAAAGTCAAACGAATGAAAAAATTAAAAACCTATTTCCTGATGGGACTATTGGCAATGA
TACGACACTGGTTCTTGTGAACGCAATCTATTTCAAAGGGCAGTGGGAGAATAAATTTAAAAAAGAAAAC
ACTAAAGAGGAAAAATTTTGGCCAAACAAGAATACATACAAATCTGTACAGATGATGAGGCAATACAATT
CCTTTAATTTTGCCTTGCTGGAGGATGTACAGGCCAAGGTCCTGGAAATACCATACAAAGGCAAAGATCT
AAGCATGATTGTGCTGCTGCCAAATGAAATCGATGGTCTGCAGAAGCTTGAAGAGAAACTCACTGCTGAG
AAATTGATGGAATGGACAAGTTTGCAGAATATGAGAGAGACATGTGTCGATTTACACTTACCTCGGTTCA
AAATGGAAGAGAGCTATGACCTCAAGGACACGTTGAGAACCATGGGAATGGTGAATATCTTCAATGGGGA
TGCAGACCTCTCAGGCATGACCTGGAGCCACGGTCTCTCAGTATCTAAAGTCCTACACAAGGCCTTTGTG
GAGGTCACTGAGGAGGGAGTGGAAGCTGCAGCTGCCAACGCTGTAGTAGTAGTCGAATTATCATCTCCTT
CAACTAATGAAGAGTTCTGTTGTAATCACCCTTTCCTATTCTTCATAAGGCAAAATAAGACCAACAGCAT
CCTCTTCTATGGCAGATTCTCATCCCCATGATTGCCAACTTTCTTGTACAAAGTTGTCATTATAAGAAAG
CATTGCTTATCAATTTGTTGCAACGAACAGGTCACTATCAGTCAAAATAAAATCATTATTTGCCATCCAG
CTGATATCCCCTATAGTGAGTCGTATTACATGGTCATAGCTGTTTCCTGGCAGCTCTGGCCCGTGTCTCA
AAATCTCTGATGTTACATTGCACAAGATAAAAATATATCATCATGCCTCCTCTAGACCAGCCAGGACAGA
AATGCCTCGACTTCGCTGCTACCCAAGGTTGCCGGGTGACGCACACCGTGGAAACGGATGAAGGCACGAA
CCCAGTGGACATAAGCCTGTTCGGTTCGTAAGCTGTAATGCAAGTAGCGTATGCGCTCACGCAACTGGTC
CAGAACCTTGACCGAACGCAGCGGTGGTAACGGCGCAGTGGCGGTTTTCATGGCTTGTTATGACTGTTTT
TTTGGGGTACAGTCTATGCCTCGGGCATCCAAGCAGCAAGCGCGTTACGCCGTGGGTCGATGTTTGATGT
TATGGAGCAGCAACGATGTTACGCAGCAGGGCAGTCGCCCTAAAACAAAGTTAAACATTATGAGGGAAGC
GGTGATCGCCGAAGTATCGACTCAACTATCAGAGGTAGTTGGCGTCATCGAGCGCCATCTCGAACCGACG
TTGCTGGCCGTACATTTGTACGGCTCCGCAGTGGATGGCGGCCTGAAGCCACACAGTGATATTGATTTGC
TGGTTACGGTGACCGTAAGGCTTGATGAAACAACGCGGCGAGCTTTGATCAACGACCTTTTGGAAACTTC
GGCTTCCCCTGGAGAGAGCGAGATTCTCCGCGCTGTAGAAGTCACCATTGTTGTGCACGACGACATCATT
CCGTGGCGTTATCCAGCTAAGCGCGAACTGCAATTTGGAGAATGGCAGCGCAATGACATTCTTGCAGGTA
TCTTCGAGCCAGCCACGATCGACATTGATCTGGCTATCTTGCTGACAAAAGCAAGAGAACATAGCGTTGC
CTTGGTAGGTCCAGCGGCGGAGGAACTCTTTGATCCGGTTCCTGAACAGGATCTATTTGAGGCGCTAAAT
GAAACCTTAACGCTATGGAACTCGCCGCCCGACTGGGCTGGCGATGAGCGAAATGTAGTGCTTACGTTGT
CCCGCATTTGGTACAGCGCAGTAACCGGCAAAATCGCGCCGAAGGATGTCGCTGCCGACTGGGCAATGGA
GCGCCTGCCGGCCCAGTATCAGCCCGTCATACTTGAAGCTAGACAGGCTTATCTTGGACAAGAAGAAGAT
CGCTTGGCCTCGCGCGCAGATCAGTTGGAAGAATTTGTCCACTACGTGAAAGGCGAGATCACCAAGGTAG
TCGGCAAATAACCCTCGAGCCACCCATGACCAAAATCCCTTAACGTGAGTTACGCGTCGTTCCACTGAGC
GTCAGACCCCGTAGAAAAGATCAAAGGATCTTCTTGAGATCCTTTTTTTCTGCGCGTAATCTGCTGCTTG
CAAACAAAAAAACCACCGCTACCAGCGGTGGTTTGTTTGCCGGATCAAGAGCTACCAACTCTTTTTCCGA
AGGTAACTGGCTTCAGCAGAGCGCAGATACCAAATACTGTTCTTCTAGTGTAGCCGTAGTTAGGCCACCA
CTTCAAGAACTCTGTAGCACCGCCTACATACCTCGCTCTGCTAATCCTGTTACCAGTGGCTGCTGCCAGT
GGCGATAAGTCGTGTCTTACCGGGTTGGACTCAAGACGATAGTTACCGGATAAGGCGCAGCGGTCGGGCT
GAACGGGGGGTTCGTGCACACAGCCCAGCTTGGAGCGAACGACCTACACCGAACTGAGATACCTACAGCG
TGAGCTATGAGAAAGCGCCACGCTTCCCGAAGGGAGAAAGGCGGACAGGTATCCGGTAAGCGGCAGGGTC
GGAACAGGAGAGCGCACGAGGGAGCTTCCAGGGGGAAACGCCTGGTATCTTTATAGTCCTGTCGGGTTTC
GCCACCTCTGACTTGAGCGTCGATTTTTGTGATGCTCGTCAGGGGGGCGGAGCCTATGGAAAAACGCCAG
CAACGCGGCCTTTTTACGGTTCCTGGCCTTTTGCTGGCCTTTTGCTCACATGTTCTTTCCTGCGTTATCC
CCTGATTCTGTGGATAACCGTATTACCGCCTTTGAGTGAGCTGATACCGCTCGCCGCAGCCGAACGACCG
AGCGCAGCGAGTCAGTGAGCGAGGAAGCGGAAGAGCGCCCAATACGCAAACCGCCTCTCCCCGCGCGTTG
GCCGATTCATTAATGCAGCTGGCACGACAGGTTTCCCGACTGGAAAGCGGGCAGTGAGCGCAACGCAATT
AATACGCGTACCGCTAGCCAGGAAGAGTTTGTAGAAACGCAAAAAGGCCATCCGTCAGGATGGCCTTCTG
CTTAGTTTGATGCCTGGCAGTTTATGGCGGGCGTCCTGCCCGCCACCCTCCGGGCCGTTGCTTCACAACG
TTCAAATCCGCTCCCGGCGGATTTGTCCTACTCAGGAGAGCGTTCACCGACAAACAACAGATAAAACGAA
AGGCCCAGTCTTCCGACTGAGCCTTTCGTTTTATTTGATGCCT
