>Addgene plasmid #81394 | pDONR223_SERPINB4_p.T347N | depositor partial sequence | sequence record 154713 | Insert sequence
ATGAATTCACTCAGTGAAGCCAACACCAAGTTCATGTTCGATCTGTTCCAACAGTTCAGAAAATCAAAAG
AGAACAACATCTTCTATTCCCCTATCAGCATCACATCAGCATTAGGGATGGTCCTCTTAGGAGCCAAAGA
CAACACTGCACAACAAATTAGCAAGGTTCTTCACTTTGATCAAGTCACAGAGAACACCACAGAAAAAGCT
GCAACATATCATGTTGATAGGTCAGGAAATGTTCATCACCAGTTTCAAAAGCTTCTGACTGAATTCAACA
AATCCACTGATGCATATGAGCTGAAGATCGCCAACAAGCTCTTCGGAGAAAAGACGTATCAATTTTTACA
GGAATATTTAGATGCCATCAAGAAATTTTACCAGACCAGTGTGGAATCTACTGATTTTGCAAATGCTCCA
GAAGAAAAGTCGAAAGAAGATTAACTCCTGGGTGGAAAGTCAAACGAATGAAAAAAATTAAAAACCTATT
TCCTGATGGGACTATTGGCAATGATACGACACTGGTTCTTGTGAACGCAATCTATTTCAAAGGGCAGTGG
GAGAATAAATTTAAAAAAGAAAACACTAAAGAGGAAAAATTTTGGCCAAACAAGAATACATACAAATCTG
TACAGATGATGAGGCAATACAATTCCTTTAATTTTGCCTTGCTGGAGGATGTACAGGCCAAGGTCCTGGA
AATACCATACAAAGGCAAAGATCTAAGCATGATTGTGCTGCTGCCAAATGAAATCGATGGTCTGCAGAAG
CTTGAAGAGAAACTCACTGCTGAGAAATTGATGGAATGGACAAGTTTGCAGAATATGAGAGAGACATGTG
TCGATTTACACTTACCTCGGTTCAAAATGGAAGAGAGCTATGACCTCAAGGACACGTTGAGAACCATGGG
AATGGTGAATATCTTCAATGGGGATGCAGACCTCTCAGGCATGACCTGGAGCCACGGTCTCTCAGTATCT
AAAGTCCTACACAAGGCCTTTGTGGAGGTCACTGAGGAGGGAGTGGAAGCTGCAGCTGCCAACGCTGTAG
TAGTAGTCGAATTATCATCTCCTTCAACTAATGAAGAGTTCTGTTGTAATCACCCTTTCCTATTCTTCAT
AAGGCAAAATAAGACCAACAGCATCCTCTTCTATGGCAGATTCTCATCCCCA
